>Addgene plasmid #213003 | pCDNA3.3 N-MYC TIP60 | addgene full sequence | sequence record 424332 | Addgene NGS Result
TACGGCACCTCGACCCCAAAAAACTTGATTA
[49 nt withheld, positions 32-80]
CCTTTGACGTTGGAGTCCACGTTCTTT
[37 nt withheld, positions 108-144]
ACCCTATCTCGGTCTATTCTTTTGATTTATAAGGGATTTTGCCGATTTCGGCCTATTGGTTAAAAAATGA
GCTGATTTAACAAAAATTTAACGCGAATTTTAACAAAATATTAACGCTTACAATTTCCATTCGCCATTCA
GGCTGCGCAACTGTTGGGAAGGGCGATCGGTGCGGGCCTCTTCGCTATTACGCCAGCTGGCGAAAGGGGG
ATGTGCTGCAAGGCGATTAAGTTGGGTAACGCCAGGGTTTTCCCAGTCACGACGTTGTAAAACGACGGCC
AGTGCCAAGCTGATCTATACATTGAATCAATATTGGCAATTAGCCATATTAGTCATTGGTTATATAGCAT
AAATCAATATTGGCTATTGGCCATTGCATACGTTGTATCTATATCATAATATGTACATTTATATTGGCTC
ATGTCCAATATGACCGCCATGTTGACATTGATTATTGACTAGTTATTAATAGTAATCAATTACGGGGTCA
TTAGTTCATAGCCCATATATGGAGTTCCGCGTTACATAACTTACGGTAAATGGCCCGCCTGGCTGACCGC
CCAACGACCCCCGCCCATTGACGTCAATAATGACGTATGTTCCCATAGTAACGCCAATAGGGACTTTCCA
TTGACGTCAATGGGTGGAGTATTTACGGTAAACTGCCCACTTGGCAGTACATCAAGTGTATGATATGCCA
AGTCCGCCCCCTATTGACGTCAATGACGGTAAATGGCCCGCCTGGCATTATGCCCAGTACATGACCTTAC
GGGACTTTCCTACTTGGCAGTACATCTACGTATTAGTCATCGCTATTACCATGGTGATGCGGTTTTGGCA
GTACACCAATGGGCGTGGATAGCGGTTTGACTCACGGGGATTTCCAAGTCTCCACCCCATTGACGTCAAT
GGGAGTTTGTTTTGGCACCAAAATCAACGGGACTTTCCAAAATGTCGTAATAACCCCGCCCCGTTGACGC
AAATGGGCGGTAGGCGTGTACGGTGGGAGGTCTATATAAGCAGAGCTCGTTTAGTGAACCGTCAGAATTC
AGATCTGGTACCACGCGTATCGATAAGCTTGATCATGGCAGAGGAGCAAAAGCTCATTTCTGAAGAGGAC
TTGTTGCGGAAACATATGGCGGAGGTGGGGGAGATAATCGAGGGCTGCCGCCTACCCGTGCTGCGGCGGA
ACCAGGACAACGAAGATGAGTGGCCCCTGGCCGAGATCCTGAGCGTGAAGGACATCAGTGGCCGGAAGCT
TTTCTACGTCCATTACATTGACTTCAACAAACGTCTGGATGAATGGGTGACGCATGAGCGGCTGGACCTA
AAGAAGATCCAGTTCCCCAAGAAAGAGGCCAAGACCCCCACTAAGAACGGACTTCCTGGGTCCCGTCCTG
GCTCTCCAGAGAGAGAGGTGCCGGCCTCGGCGCAGGCCAGCGGGAAGACCTTGCCAATCCCGGTCCAGAT
CACACTCCGCTTCAACCTGCCCAAGGAGCGGGAGGCCATTCCCGGTGGCGAGCCTGACCAGCCGCTCTCC
TCCAGCTCCTGCCTGCAGCCCAACCACCGCTCAACGAAACGGAAGGTGGAGGTGGTTTCACCAGCAACTC
CAGTGCCCAGCGAGACAGCCCCGGCCTCGGTTTTTCCCCAGAATGGAGCCGCCCGTAGGGCAGTGGCAGC
CCAGCCAGGACGGAAGCGAAAATCGAATTGTTTGGGCACTGATGAGGACTCCCAGGACAGCTCTGATGGA
ATACCGTCAGCACCACGCATGACTGGCAGCCTGGTGTCTGATCGAAGCCACGACGACATCGTCACCCGGA
TGAAGAACATTGAGTGCATTGAGCTGGGCCGGCACCGCCTCAAGCCGTGGTACTTCTCCCCGTACCCACA
GGAACTCACCACATTGCCTGTCCTCTACCTGTGCGAGTTCTGCCTCAAGTACGGCCGTAGTCTCAAGTGT
CTTCAGCGTCATTTGACCAAGTGTGACCTACGACATCCTCCAGGCAATGAGATTTACCGCAAGGGCACCA
TCTCCTTCTTTGAGATTGATGGACGTAAGAACAAGAGTTATTCCCAGAACCTGTGTCTTTTGGCCAAGTG
TTTCCTTGACCATAAGACACTGTACTATGACACAGACCCTTTCCTCTTCTACGTCATGACAGAGTATGAC
TGTAAGGGCTTCCACATCGTGGGCTACTTCTCCAAGGAGAAAGAATCAACGGAAGACTACAATGTGGCCT
GCATCCTAACCCTGCCTCCCTACCAGCGCCGGGGCTACGGCAAGCTGCTGATCGAGTTCAGCTATGAACT
CTCCAAAGTGGAAGGGAAAACAGGGACCCCTGAGAAGCCCCTCTCAGACCTTGGCCTCCTATCCTATCGA
AGCTACTGGTCCCAGACCATCCTGGAGATCCTGATGGGGCTGAAGTCGGAGAGCGGGGAGAGGCCACAGA
TCACCATCAATGAGATTAGTGAAATCACCAGCATCAAGAAGGAGGATGTCATCTCCACTCTGCAGTACCT
CAATCTCATCAACTACTACAAGGGCCAGTACATCCTCACACTGTCAGAGGACATCGTGGATGGCCATGAG
CGGGCCATGCTCAAGCGGCTCCTGCGGATCGACTCCAAGTGTCTGCACTTCACTCCCAAGGACTGGAGCA
AGAGGGGGAAGTGGTGACCAGACACTGCCCACTGCAGTGCCAAGACGGCAGCAGGACTGGGGCTGATAGC
CCACCCCGCCCCCACTGCAGCTCCCACAAAGCACTCTAAGGGAGATGGGGCTGAGGACAGCTCAAAAAGG
AGAGGACAGGCCTGGCAGGGGCCCACTGGTGCCCAGCACCAAGGCGAGCTCCGGGCTCAGACCAACTCCA
AGGTCAGCTGGCCACAGGCCCAGGCCTCCTCTGAAGCAGGGACCAGAGGGAGCCAGGCAGCTGTGTACAG
TGAGAAGGGATCCCGGGTGGCATCCCTGTGACCCCTCCCCAGTGCCTCTCCTGGCCCTGGAAGTTGCCAC
TCCAGTGCCCACCAGCCTTGTCCTAATAAAATTAAGTTGCATCATTTTGTCTGACTAGGTGTCCTTCTAT
AATATTATGGGGTGGAGGGGGGTGGTATGGAGCAAGGGGCAAGTTGGGAAGACAACCTGTAGGGCCTGCG
GGGTCTATTGGGAACCAAGCTGGAGTGCAGTGGCACAATCTTGGCTCACTGCAATCTCCGCCTCCTGGGT
TCAAGCGATTCTCCTGCCTCAGCCTCCCGAGTTGTTGGGATTCCAGGCATGCATGACCAGGCTCAGCTAA
TTTTTGTTTTTTTGGTAGAGACGGGGTTTCACCATATTGGCCAGGCTGGTCTCCAACTCCTAATCTCAGG
TGATCTACCCACCTTGGCCTCCCAAATTGCTGGGATTACAGGCGTGAACCACTGCTCCCTTCCCTGTCCT
TCTGATTTTAAAATAACTATACCAGCAGGAGGACGTCCAGACACAGCATAGGCTACCTGGCCATGCCCAA
CCGGTGGGACATTTGAGTTGCTTGCTTGGCACTGTCCTCTCATGCGTTGGGTCCACTCAGTAGATGCCTG
TTGAATTGGGTACGCGGCCAGCTTGGCTGTGGAATGTGTGTCAGTTAGGGTGTGGAAAGTCCCCAGGCTC
CCCAGCAGGCAGAAGTATGCAAAGCATGCATCTCAATTAGTCAGCAACCAGGTGTGGAAAGTCCCCAGGC
TCCCCAGCAGGCAGAAGTATGCAAAGCATGCATCTCAATTAGTCAGCAACCATAGTCCCGCCCCTAACTC
CGCCCATCCCGCCCCTAACTCCGCCCAGTTCCGCCCATTCTCCGCCCCATGGCTGACTAATTTTTTTTAT
TTATGCAGAGGCCGAGGCCGCCTCGGCCTCTGAGCTATTCCAGAAGTAGTGAGGAGGCTTTTTTGGAGGC
CTAGGCTTTTGCAAAAAGCTCCTCGAGGAACTGAAAAACCAGAAAGTTAATTCCCTATAGTGAGTCGTAT
TAAATTCGTAATCATGTCATAGCTGTTTCCTGTGTGAAATTGTTATCCGCTCACAATTCCACACAACATA
CGAGCCGGAAGCATAAAGTGTAAAGCCTGGGGTGCCTAATGAGTGAGCTAACTCACATTAATTGCGTTGC
GCTCACTGCCCGCTTTCCAGTCGGGAAACCTGTCGTGCCAGCTGCATTAATGAATCGGCCAACGCGCGGG
GAGAGGCGGTTTGCGTATTGGGCGCTCTTCCGCTTCCTCGCTCACTGACTCGCTGCGCTCGGTCGTTCGG
CTGCGGCGAGCGGTATCAGCTCACTCAAAGGCGGTAATACGGTTATCCACAGAATCAGGGGATAACGCAG
GAAAGAACATGTGAGCAAAAGGCCAGCAAAAGGCCAGGAACCGTAAAAAGGCCGCGTTGCTGGCGTTTTT
CCATAGGCTCCGCCCCCCTGACGAGCATCACAAAAATCGACGCTCAAGTCAGAGGTGGCGAAACCCGACA
GGACTATAAAGATACCAGGCGTTTCCCCCTGGAAGCTCCCTCGTGCGCTCTCCTGTTCCGACCCTGCCGC
TTACCGGATACCTGTCCGCCTTTCTCCCTTCGGGAAGCGTGGCGCTTTCTCATAGCTCACGCTGTAGGTA
TCTCAGTTCGGTGTAGGTCGTTCGCTCCAAGCTGGGCTGTGTGCACGAACCCCCCGTTCAGCCCGACCGC
TGCGCCTTATCCGGTAACTATCGTCTTGAGTCCAACCCGGTAAGACACGACTTATCGCCACTGGCAGCAG
CCACTGGTAACAGGATTAGCAGAGCGAGGTATGTAGGCGGTGCTACAGAGTTCTTGAAGTGGTGGCCTAA
CTACGGCTACACTAGAAGAACAGTATTTGGTATCTGCGCTCTGCTGAAGCCAGTTACCTTCGGAAAAAGA
GTTGGTAGCTCTTGATCCGGCAAACAAACCACCGCTGGTAGCGGTGGTTTTTTTGTTTGCAAGCAGCAGA
TTACGCGCAGAAAAAAAGGATCTCAAGAAGATCCTTTGATCTTTTCTACGGGGTCTGACGCTCAGTGGAA
CGAAAACTCACGTTAAGGGATTTTGGTCATGAGATTATCAAAAAGGATCTTCACCTAGATCCTTTTAAAT
TAAAAATGAAGTTTTAAATCAATCTAAAGTATATATGAGTAAACTTGGTCTGACAGTTACCAATGCTTAA
TCAGTGAGGCACCTATCTCAGCGATCTGTCTATTTCGTTCATCCATAGTTGCCTGACTCCCCGTCGTGTA
GATAACTACGATACGGGAGGGCTTACCATCTGGCCCCAGTGCTGCAATGATACCGCGAGACCCACGCTCA
CCGGCTCCAGATTTATCAGCAATAAACCAGCCAGCCGGAAGGGCCGAGCGCAGAAGTGGTCCTGCAACTT
TATCCGCCTCCATCCAGTCTATTAATTGTTGCCGGGAAGCTAGAGTAAGTAGTTCGCCAGTTAATAGTTT
GCGCAACGTTGTTGCCATTGCTACAGGCATCGTGGTGTCACGCTCGTCGTTTGGTATGGCTTCATTCAGC
TCCGGTTCCCAACGATCAAGGCGAGTTACATGATCCCCCATGTTGTGCAAAAAAGCGGTTAGCTCCTTCG
GTCCTCCGATCGTTGTCAGAAGTAAGTTGGCCGCAGTGTTATCACTCATGGTTATGGCAGCACTGCATAA
TTCTCTTACTGTCATGCCATCCGTAAGATGCTTTTCTGTGACTGGTGAGTACTCAACCAAGTCATTCTGA
GAATAGTGTATGCGGCGACCGAGTTGCTCTTGCCCGGCGTCAATACGGGATAATACCGCGCCACATAGCA
GAACTTTAAAAGTGCTCATCATTGGAAAACGTTCTTCGGGGCGAAAACTCTCAAGGATCTTACCGCTGTT
GAGATCCAGTTCGATGTAACCCACTCGTGCACCCAACTGATCTTCAGCATCTTTTACTTTCACCAGCGTT
TCTGGGTGAGCAAAAACAGGAAGGCAAAATGCCGCAAAAAAGGGAATAAGGGCGACACGGAAATGTTGAA
TACTCATACTCTTCCTTTTTCAATATTATTGAAGCATTTATCAGGGTTATTGTCTCATGAGCGGATACAT
ATTTGAATGTATTTAGAAAAATAAACAAATAGGGGTTCCGCGCACATTTCCCCGAAAAGTGCCACCTG
[124 nt withheld, positions 6303-6426]
C
[61 nt withheld, positions 6428-6488]
Features (pLannotate 1.2.2; 17 found; start..end, strand, type, name):
    274..428     -  CDS            lacZα (fragment): LacZα fragment of β-galactosidase; lacZ fragment
    588..967     +  enhancer       CMV enhancer: human cytomegalovirus immediate early enhancer
    969..1168    +  promoter       CMV promoter: human cytomegalovirus (CMV) immediate early promoter
   1211..1227    -  misc_feature   MCS (fragment): pBluescript multiple cloning site
   1238..1267    +  CDS            Myc: Myc (human c-Myc proto-oncogene) epitope tag
   1280..2818    +  CDS            KAT5: KAT5_HUMAN - Also known as HTATIP, TIP60. Experimental evidence at protein level: Swiss-Prot protein existence level 1. Catalytic subunit of the NuA4 histone acetyltransferase complex which is involved in transcriptional activation of select genes principally by acetylation of nucleosomal histones H4 and H2A (PubMed:12776177, PubMed:15042092, PubMed:15121871, PubMed:15310756, PubMed:14966270, PubMed:16387653, PubMed:19909775, PubMed:15196461). This modification may both alter nucleosome-DNA interactions and promote interaction of the modified histones with other proteins which positively regul
   3099..3721    +  polyA_signal   hGH poly(A) signal: human growth hormone polyadenylation signal
   3750..4079    +  promoter       SV40 promoter: SV40 enhancer and early promoter
   4118..4136    -  promoter       T7 promoter: promoter for bacteriophage T7 RNA polymerase
   4174..4190    -  protein_bind   lac operator: The lac repressor binds to the lac operator to inhibit transcription in E. coli. This inhibition can be relieved by adding lactose or isopropyl-β-D-thiogalactopyranoside (IPTG). lac repressor encoded by lacI
   4198..4228    -  promoter       lac promoter: promoter for the E. coli lac operon
   4243..4264    -  protein_bind   CAP binding site: CAP binding activates transcription in the presence of cAMP. E. coli catabolite activator protein
   4277..4369    -  CDS            lacI (fragment): lac repressor; lacI; The lac repressor binds to the lac operator to inhibit transcription in E. coli. This inhibition can be relieved by adding lactose or isopropyl-β-D-thiogalactopyranoside (IPTG).
   4552..5140    -  rep_origin     ori: high-copy-number ColE1/pMB1/pBR322/pUC origin of replication
   5311..6171    -  CDS            AmpR: β-lactamase; bla; confers resistance to ampicillin, carbenicillin, and related antibiotics
   6172..6276    -  promoter       AmpR promoter: bla
   6303..243     +  rep_origin     f1 ori (across the origin) (sequence partly withheld): f1 bacteriophage origin of replication; arrow indicates direction of (+) strand synthesis
