[The description below was written by a language model from this plasmid's Addgene catalogue record and pLannotate feature annotations shown in this document.]
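Description:
pCDNA3.3 N-MYC TIP60 is a mammalian expression plasmid, listed as built on the pCDNA 3.3 backbone, that produces human TIP60 (KAT5) carrying an N-terminal Myc epitope tag. It is maintained in E. coli as a high-copy plasmid through a ColE1/pUC-type origin of replication and is selected with ampicillin via the β-lactamase gene under its native bla promoter. An f1 bacteriophage origin is also present, along with remnants of a pBluescript-like cloning region (lacZα and lacI fragments, lac promoter and operator, CAP binding site, T7 promoter) that play no part in mammalian expression.

The expression cassette consists of the human cytomegalovirus immediate early enhancer and promoter, a short Myc tag coding sequence, the KAT5 open reading frame of roughly 1.5 kb, and a human growth hormone polyadenylation signal for transcript processing. KAT5 encodes the catalytic subunit of the NuA4 histone acetyltransferase complex, which acetylates nucleosomal histones H4 and H2A and contributes to transcriptional activation. An SV40 enhancer/early promoter lies downstream of the poly(A) signal, but the annotated 6.5 kb sequence shows no mammalian selection marker behind it, so the record supports only transient expression rather than drug selection of stable lines. The insert was introduced by ligation-independent cloning.

The plasmid is suited to strong constitutive overexpression of Myc-tagged TIP60 in transfected mammalian cells, where the tag allows detection or immunoprecipitation with anti-Myc antibodies. It was deposited in connection with a study of how a glucose metabolite links PHGDH to p53 activation.
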