Addgene plasmid #213003: pCDNA3.3 N-MYC TIP60
Purpose: expresses human TIP60
Depositing lab: Sheng-cai Lin. Depositing organization: Xiamen University. Publication: Low glucose metabolite 3-phosphoglycerate switches PHGDH from serine synthesis to p53 activation to control cell fate. Wu YQ, Zhang CS, Xiong J, Cai DQ, Wang CZ, Wang Y, Liu YH, Wang Y, Li Y, Wu J, Wu J, Lan B, Wang X, Chen S, Cao X, Wei X, Hu HH, Guo H, Yu Y, Ghafoor A, Xie C, Wu Y, Xu Z, Zhang C, Zhu M, Huang X, Sun X, Lin SY, Piao HL, Zhou J, Lin SC. Cell Res. 2023 Nov;33(11):835-850. doi: 10.1038/s41422-023-00874-4. Epub 2023 Sep 19. PubMed 37726403.
Backbone
  Vector backbone: pCDNA 3.3
  Vector type: Mammalian Expression
Growth in bacteria
  Bacterial resistance: Ampicillin, 100 μg/mL
  Growth temperature: 37°C
  Growth strain: DH5alpha
  Copy number: High Copy
Gene/Insert
  Gene/Insert name: KAT5 (alt name: TIP60)
  Species: H. sapiens (human)
  Insert size (bp): 1542
  Entrez Gene: KAT5 (a.k.a. ESA1, HTATIP, HTATIP1, NEDFASB, PLIP, TIP, TIP60, ZC2HC5, cPLA2)
  Promoter: cmv
  Tag / fusion protein: MYC (N terminal on insert)
  Cloning method: Ligation Independent Cloning
  Sequencing primers: 5′ CMV-F; 3′ CTTCCGTGTTTCAGTTAGC
Terms and licenses: Academic/Nonprofit Terms; Industry Terms: Not Available to Industry
How to cite: pCDNA3.3 N-MYC TIP60 was a gift from Sheng-cai Lin (Addgene plasmid # 213003 ; http://n2t.net/addgene:213003 ; RRID:Addgene_213003)
