>Addgene plasmid #213003 | pCDNA3.3 N-MYC TIP60 | depositor partial sequence | sequence record 415589 | TIP60
ATGGCGGAGGTGGGGGAGATAATCGAGGGCTGCCGCCTACCCGTGCTGCGGCGGAACCAGGACAACGAAG
ATGAGTGGCCCCTGGCCGAGATCCTGAGCGTGAAGGACATCAGTGGCCGGAAGCTTTTCTACGTCCATTA
CATTGACTTCAACAAACGTCTGGATGAATGGGTGACGCATGAGCGGCTGGACCTAAAGAAGATCCAGTTC
CCCAAGAAAGAGGCCAAGACCCCCACTAAGAACGGACTTCCTGGGTCCCGTCCTGGCTCTCCAGAGAGAG
AGGTGCCGGCCTCGGCGCAGGCCAGCGGGAAGACCTTGCCAATCCCGGTCCAGATCACACTCCGCTTCAA
CCTGCCCAAGGAGCGGGAGGCCATTCCCGGTGGCGAGCCTGACCAGCCGCTCTCCTCCAGCTCCTGCCTG
CAGCCCAACCACCGCTCAACGAAACGGAAGGTGGAGGTGGTTTCACCAGCAACTCCAGTGCCCAGCGAGA
CAGCCCCGGCCTCGGTTTTTCCCCAGAATGGAGCCGCCCGTAGGGCAGTGGCAGCCCAGCCAGGACGGAA
GCGAAAATCGAATTGTTTGGGCACTGATGAGGACTCCCAGGACAGCTCTGATGGAATACCGTCAGCACCA
CGCATGACTGGCAGCCTGGTGTCTGATCGAAGCCACGACGACATCGTCACCCGGATGAAGAACATTGAGT
GCATTGAGCTGGGCCGGCACCGCCTCAAGCCGTGGTACTTCTCCCCGTACCCACAGGAACTCACCACATT
GCCTGTCCTCTACCTGTGCGAGTTCTGCCTCAAGTACGGCCGTAGTCTCAAGTGTCTTCAGCGTCATTTG
ACCAAGTGTGACCTACGACATCCTCCAGGCAATGAGATTTACCGCAAGGGCACCATCTCCTTCTTTGAGA
TTGATGGACGTAAGAACAAGAGTTATTCCCAGAACCTGTGTCTTTTGGCCAAGTGTTTCCTTGACCATAA
GACACTGTACTATGACACAGACCCTTTCCTCTTCTACGTCATGACAGAGTATGACTGTAAGGGCTTCCAC
ATCGTGGGCTACTTCTCCAAGGAGAAAGAATCAACGGAAGACTACAATGTGGCCTGCATCCTAACCCTGC
CTCCCTACCAGCGCCGGGGCTACGGCAAGCTGCTGATCGAGTTCAGCTATGAACTCTCCAAAGTGGAAGG
GAAAACAGGGACCCCTGAGAAGCCCCTCTCAGACCTTGGCCTCCTATCCTATCGAAGCTACTGGTCCCAG
ACCATCCTGGAGATCCTGATGGGGCTGAAGTCGGAGAGCGGGGAGAGGCCACAGATCACCATCAATGAGA
TTAGTGAAATCACCAGCATCAAGAAGGAGGATGTCATCTCCACTCTGCAGTACCTCAATCTCATCAACTA
CTACAAGGGCCAGTACATCCTCACACTGTCAGAGGACATCGTGGATGGCCATGAGCGGGCCATGCTCAAG
CGGCTCCTGCGGATCGACTCCAAGTGTCTGCACTTCACTCCCAAGGACTGGAGCAAGAGGGGGAAGTGGT
GA
